Addgene plasmid #168800: pBAD-DiB1
Purpose: Fluorogen activating protein (FAP) DiB1
Depositing lab: Alexander Mishin. Depositing organization: Shemyakin-Ovchinnikov Institute of Bioorganic Chemistry. Publication: Protein labeling for live cell fluorescence microscopy with a highly photostable renewable signal. Bozhanova NG, Baranov MS, Klementieva NV, Sarkisyan KS, Gavrikov AS, Yampolsky IV, Zagaynova EV, Lukyanov SA, Lukyanov KA, Mishin AS. Chem Sci. 2017 Oct 1;8(10):7138-7142. doi: 10.1039/c7sc01628j. Epub 2017 Aug 3. PubMed 29147545.
Backbone
  Vector backbone: pBAD
  Backbone size w/o insert (bp): 3958
  Total vector size (bp): 4492
  Vector type: Bacterial Expression
Growth in bacteria
  Bacterial resistance: Ampicillin, 100 μg/mL
  Growth temperature: 37°C
  Growth strain: DH5alpha
  Copy number: Low Copy
Gene/Insert
  Gene/Insert name: Fluorogen activating protein DiB1
  Species: Synthetic
  Insert size (bp): 534
  Promoter: araBAD
  Tag / fusion protein: His-tag (N terminal on insert)
  Cloning method: Ligation Independent Cloning
  Sequencing primers: 5′ ATGCCATAGCATTTTTATCC; 3′ GATTTAATCTGTATCAGG
Terms and licenses: Academic/Nonprofit Terms; Industry Terms: Not Available to Industry
How to cite: pBAD-DiB1 was a gift from Alexander Mishin (Addgene plasmid # 168800 ; http://n2t.net/addgene:168800 ; RRID:Addgene_168800)
