[The description below was written by a language model from this plasmid's Addgene catalogue record and pLannotate feature annotations shown in this document.]
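Description:
pBAD-DiB1 is a bacterial expression plasmid of about 4.5 kb, built on the pBAD backbone, for arabinose-inducible production of the fluorogen-activating protein DiB1 in E. coli. It is propagated through a ColE1/pMB1-family origin accompanied by the pBR322 bom mobility region. Only a short fragment of rop is annotated, although the catalogue entry lists the plasmid as low copy. Selection is by ampicillin, through the β-lactamase gene under its native bla promoter.

The expression cassette follows the standard pBAD layout. The araC regulator is transcribed divergently from the araBAD promoter, so transcription of the insert is kept low without L-arabinose and switched on when it is added. Downstream of the promoter lies the 534 bp synthetic DiB1 coding sequence with an N-terminal His-tag. The feature table picks this tag up as a short match to a 6xHis-containing composite tag, which most likely reflects just the histidine stretch, useful for metal-affinity purification. Most of the insert is annotated as a fragment of E. coli Blc, a bacterial lipocalin that binds lysophospholipids, which suggests that DiB1 is an engineered derivative of that scaffold. The cassette is closed by the rrnB region, comprising the 5S rRNA sequence and the T1 and T2 terminators, which limits read-through into the rest of the plasmid.

Fluorogen-activating proteins have no chromophore of their own. They bind a dye supplied from outside and make it fluoresce. The associated publication concerns protein labelling for live-cell fluorescence microscopy with a photostable, renewable signal. This plasmid itself is a bacterial construct, suited to producing recombinant His-tagged DiB1, for example for purification and in vitro characterisation, though the record does not state a specific application beyond the protein's identity.
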