Features (pLannotate 1.2.2; 12 found; start..end, strand, type, name):
     28..55      +  terminator     rrnB T2 terminator: transcription terminator T2 from the E. coli rrnB gene
     74..165     +  promoter       AmpR promoter: bla
    166..1026    +  CDS            AmpR: β-lactamase; bla; confers resistance to ampicillin, carbenicillin, and related antibiotics
   1197..1785    +  rep_origin     ori: high-copy-number ColE1/pMB1/pBR322/pUC origin of replication
   1971..2111    -  misc_feature   bom: basis of mobility region from pBR322
   2213..2253    -  CDS            rop (fragment): Rop protein, which maintains plasmids at low copy number; rop
   2375..3253    -  CDS            araC: L-arabinose regulatory protein; araC
   3280..3564    +  promoter       araBAD promoter: araBAD; promoter of the L-arabinose operon of E. coli; the araC regulatory gene is transcribed in the opposite direction (Guzman et al., 1995)
   3610..3627    +  CDS            capTEV™ (fragment): composite tag for in vivo biotinylation, TEV protease cleavage, and 6xHis tagging
   3655..4128    +  CDS            blc (fragment): BLC_ECOLI - Also known as yjeL. Experimental evidence at protein level: Swiss-Prot protein existence level 1. Involved in the storage or transport of lipids necessary for membrane maintenance under stressful conditions. Displays a binding preference for lysophospholipids. From Escherichia coli (strain K12).
   4221..4336    +  ncRNA          5S rRNA: Accession: RF00001 - 5S ribosomal RNA
   4340..4426    +  terminator     rrnB T1 terminator: Escherichia coli rrnB; transcription terminator T1 from the E. coli rrnB gene
>Addgene plasmid #168800 | pBAD-DiB1 | addgene full sequence | sequence record 337108 | Addgene NGS Result
CATAAACTGCCAGGCATCAAATTAAGCAGAAGGCCATCCTGACGGATGGCCTTTTTGCGTTTCTACAAAC
TCTTTTGTTTATTTTTCTAAATACATTCAAATATGTATCCGCTCATGAGACAATAACCCTGATAAATGCT
TCAATAATATTGAAAAAGGAAGAGTATGAGTATTCAACATTTCCGTGTCGCCCTTATTCCCTTTTTTGCG
GCATTTTGCCTTCCTGTTTTTGCTCACCCAGAAACGCTGGTGAAAGTAAAAGATGCTGAAGATCAGTTGG
GTGCACGAGTGGGTTACATCGAACTGGATCTCAACAGCGGTAAGATCCTTGAGAGTTTTCGCCCCGAAGA
ACGTTTTCCAATGATGAGCACTTTTAAAGTTCTGCTATGTGGCGCGGTATTATCCCGTGTTGACGCCGGG
CAAGAGCAACTCGGTCGCCGCATACACTATTCTCAGAATGACTTGGTTGAGTACTCACCAGTCACAGAAA
AGCATCTTACGGATGGCATGACAGTAAGAGAATTATGCAGTGCTGCCATAACCATGAGTGATAACACTGC
GGCCAACTTACTTCTGACAACGATCGGAGGACCGAAGGAGCTAACCGCTTTTTTGCACAACATGGGGGAT
CATGTAACTCGCCTTGATCGTTGGGAACCGGAGCTGAATGAAGCCATACCAAACGACGAGCGTGACACCA
CGATGCCTGTAGCAATGGCAACAACGTTGCGCAAACTATTAACTGGCGAACTACTTACTCTAGCTTCCCG
GCAACAATTAATAGACTGGATGGAGGCGGATAAAGTTGCAGGACCACTTCTGCGCTCGGCCCTTCCGGCT
GGCTGGTTTATTGCTGATAAATCTGGAGCCGGTGAGCGTGGGTCTCGCGGTATCATTGCAGCACTGGGGC
CAGATGGTAAGCCCTCCCGTATCGTAGTTATCTACACGACGGGGAGTCAGGCAACTATGGATGAACGAAA
TAGACAGATCGCTGAGATAGGTGCCTCACTGATTAAGCATTGGTAACTGTCAGACCAAGTTTACTCATAT
ATACTTTAGATTGATTTAAAACTTCATTTTTAATTTAAAAGGATCTAGGTGAAGATCCTTTTTGATAATC
TCATGACCAAAATCCCTTAACGTGAGTTTTCGTTCCACTGAGCGTCAGACCCCGTAGAAAAGATCAAAGG
ATCTTCTTGAGATCCTTTTTTTCTGCGCGTAATCTGCTGCTTGCAAACAAAAAAACCACCGCTACCAGCG
GTGGTTTGTTTGCCGGATCAAGAGCTACCAACTCTTTTTCCGAAGGTAACTGGCTTCAGCAGAGCGCAGA
TACCAAATACTGTCCTTCTAGTGTAGCCGTAGTTAGGCCACCACTTCAAGAACTCTGTAGCACCGCCTAC
ATACCTCGCTCTGCTAATCCTGTTACCAGTGGCTGCTGCCAGTGGCGATAAGTCGTGTCTTACCGGGTTG
GACTCAAGACGATAGTTACCGGATAAGGCGCAGCGGTCGGGCTGAACGGGGGGTTCGTGCACACAGCCCA
GCTTGGAGCGAACGACCTACACCGAACTGAGATACCTACAGCGTGAGCTATGAGAAAGCGCCACGCTTCC
CGAAGGGAGAAAGGCGGACAGGTATCCGGTAAGCGGCAGGGTCGGAACAGGAGAGCGCACGAGGGAGCTT
CCAGGGGGAAACGCCTGGTATCTTTATAGTCCTGTCGGGTTTCGCCACCTCTGACTTGAGCGTCGATTTT
TGTGATGCTCGTCAGGGGGGCGGAGCCTATGGAAAAACGCCAGCAACGCGGCCTTTTTACGGTTCCTGGC
CTTTTGCTGGCCTTTTGCTCACATGTTCTTTCCTGCGTTATCCCCTGATTCTGTGGATAACCGTATTACC
GCCTTTGAGTGAGCTGATACCGCTCGCCGCAGCCGAACGACCGAGCGCAGCGAGTCAGTGGGCGAGGAAG
CGGAAGAGCGCCTGATGCGGTATTTTCTCCTTACGCATCTGTGCGGTATTTCACACCGCATATGGTGCAC
TCTCAGTACAATCTGCTCTGATGCCGCATAGTTAAGCCAGTATACACTCCGCTATCGCTACGTGACTGGG
TCATGGCTGCGCCCCGACACCCGCCAACACCCGCTGACGCGCCCTGACGGGCTTGTCTGCTCCCGGCATC
CGCTTACAGACAAGCTGTGACCGTCTCCGGGAGCTGCATGTGTCAGAGGTTTTCACCGTCATCACCGAAA
CGCGCGAGGCAGCAGATCAATTCGCGCGCGAAGGCGAAGCGGCATGCATAATGTGCCTGTCAAATGGACG
AAGCAGGGATTCTGCAAACCCTATGCTACTCCGTCAAGCCGTCAATTGTCTGATTCGTTACCAATTATGA
CAACTTGACGGCTACATCATTCACTTTTTCTTCACAACCGGCACGGAACTCGCTCGGGCTGGCCCCGGTG
CATTTTTTAAATACCCGCGAGAAATAGAGTTGATCGTCAAAACCAACATTGCGACCGACGGTGGCGATAG
GCATCCGGGTGGTGCTCAAAAGCAGCTTCGCCTGGCTGATACGTTGGTCCTCGCGCCAGCTTAAGACGCT
AATCCCTAACTGCTGGCGGAAAAGATGTGACAGACGCGACGGCGACAAGCAAACATGCTGTGCGACGCTG
GCGATATCAAAATTGCTGTCTGCCAGGTGATCGCTGATGTACTGACAAGCCTCGCGTACCCGATTATCCA
TCGGTGGATGGAGCGACTCGTTAATCGCTTCCATGCGCCGCAGTAACAATTGCTCAAGCAGATTTATCGC
CAGCAGCTCCGAATAGCGCCCTTCCCCTTGCCCGGCGTTAATGATTTGCCCAAACAGGTCGCTGAAATGC
GGCTGGTGCGCTTCATCCGGGCGAAAGAACCCCGTATTGGCAAATATTGACGGCCAGTTAAGCCATTCAT
GCCAGTAGGCGCGCGGACGAAAGTAAACCCACTGGTGATACCATTCGCGAGCCTCCGGATGACGACCGTA
GTGATGAATCTCTCCTGGCGGGAACAGCAAAATATCACCCGGTCGGCAAACAAATTCTCGTCCCTGATTT
TTCACCACCCCCTGACCGCGAATGGTGAGATTGAGAATATAACCTTTCATTCCCAGCGGTCGGTCGATAA
AAAAATCGAGATAACCGTTGGCCTCAATCGGCGTTAAACCCGCCACCAGATGGGCATTAAACGAGTATCC
CGGCAGCAGGGGATCATTTTGCGCTTCAGCCATACTTTTCATACTCCCGCCATTCAGAGAAGAAACCAAT
TGTCCATATTGCATCAGACATTGCCGTCACTGCGTCTTTTACTGGCTCTTCTCGCTAACCAAACCGGTAA
CCCCGCTTATTAAAAGCATTCTGTAACAAAGCGGGACCAAAGCCATGACAAAAACGCGTAACAAAAGTGT
CTATAATCACGGCAGAAAAGTCCACATTGATTATTTGCACGGCGTCACACTTTGCTATGCCATAGCATTT
TTATCCATAAGATTAGCGGATCCTACCTGACGCTTTTTATCGCAACTCTCTACTGTTTCTCCATACCCGT
TTTTTGGGCTAACAGGAGGAATTAACCATGGGGGGTTCTCATCATCATCATCATCATCTCGAATCAACCA
GCTTGTACAAGAAATCCAGCTCCACGCCGCCGCGTGGCGTGACCGTAGTAAATAATTTCGACTGCAAACG
TTATCTCGGTACCTGGTATGAGATTGCCCGTTTTGATCACCGCTTTGAACGTGGACTGGAAAAAGTCACC
GCAACATACAGCCTGCGTGATGACGGCGGCCTGAATGTCATTAATAAAGGCTATAACCCTGACAGAGGAA
TGTGGCAGCAGAGTGAAGGGAAAGCGTACTTTACCGGCGCACCAACTCGCGCTGCGCTGAAAGTGTCATT
CTTTGGTCCTTTCTATGGCGGTTATAACGTTATTGCACTCGATCGGGAATACCGCCATGCGCTGGTTTGC
GGCCCGGACCGCGACTACCTGTGGATCAACTCCCGCACGCCAACCATTTCTGACGAAGTGAAACAGGAGA
TGCTGGCAGTCGCGACCCGGGAAGGGTTTGATGTCAGTAAATTTATTTGGGTACAGCAGCCTGGTAGTTA
GAAGCTTGGCTGTTTTGGCGGATGAGAGAAGATTTTCAGCCTGATACAGATTAAATCAGAACGCAGAAGC
GGTCTGATAAAACAGAATTTGCCTGGCGGCAGTAGCGCGGTGGTCCCACCTGACCCCATGCCGAACTCAG
AAGTGAAACGCCGTAGCGCCGATGGTAGTGTGGGGTCTCCCCATGCGAGAGTAGGGAACTGCCAGGCATC
AAATAAAACGAAAGGCTCAGTCGAAAGACTGGGCCTTTCGTTTTATCTGTTGTTTGTCGGTGAACGCTCT
CCTGAGTAGGACAAATCCGCCGGGAGCGGATTTGAACGTTGCGAAGCAACGGCCCGGAGGGTGGCGGGCA
GGACGCCCGC
