>Addgene plasmid #168800 | pBAD-DiB1 | depositor partial sequence | sequence record 327179 | pBAD-Fwd
CCTGACGCTTTTTATCGCAACTCTCTACTGTTTCTCCATACCCGTTTTTTGGGCTAACAGGAGGAATTAA
CCATGGGGGGTTCTCATCATCATCATCATCATCTCGAATCAACCAGCTTGTACAAGAAATCCAGCTCCAC
GCCGCCGCGTGGCGTGACCGTAGTAAATAATTTCGACTGCAAACGTTATCTCGGTACCTGGTATGAGATT
GCCCGTTTTGATCACCGCTTTGAACGTGGACTGGAAAAAGTCACCGCAACATACAGCCTGCGTGATGACG
GCGGCCTGAATGTCATTAATAAAGGCTATAACCCTGACAGAGGAATGTGGCAGCAGAGTGAAGGGAAAGC
GTACTTTACCGGCGCACCAACTCGCGCTGCGCTGAAAGTGTCATTCTTTGGTCCTTTCTATGGCGGTTAT
AACGTTATTGCACTCGATCGGGAATACCGCCATGCGCTGGTTTGCGGCCCGGACCGCGACTACCTGTGGA
TCAACTCCCGCACGCCAACCATTTCTGACGAAGTGAAACAGGAGATGCTGGCAGTCGCGACCCGGGAAGG
GTTTGATGTCAGTAAATTTATTTGGGTACAGCAGCCTGGTAGTTAGAAGCTTGGCTGTTTTGGCGGATGA
GAGAAGATTTTCAGCCTGATACAGATTAAATCAGAACGCAGAAGCGGTCTGATAAAACAGAATTTGCCTG
GCGGCAGTAGCGCGGTGGTCCCACCTGACCCCATGCCGAACTCAGAAGTGAAACGCCGTAGCGCCGATGG
TAGTGTGGGGTCTCCCCATGCGAGAGTAGGGAACTGCCAGGCATCAAATAAAACGAAAGGCTCAGTCGAA
AGACTGGGCCTTTCGTTTTATCTGTTGTTTGTCGGTGAACGCTCTCCTGAGTAGGACAAATCCGCCGGG
